>Addgene plasmid #109062 | pBSIIKS_HIS3_I | depositor full sequence | sequence record 205850 | pBSIIKS_HIS3_I sequence 4779 bps
GTGGCACTTTTCGGGGAAATGTGCGCGGAACCCCTATTTGTTTATTTTTCTAAATACATTCAAATATGTA
TCCGCTCATGAGACAATAACCCTGATAAATGCTTCAATAATATTGAAAAAGGAAGAGTATGAGTATTCAA
CATTTCCGTGTCGCCCTTATTCCCTTTTTTGCGGCATTTTGCCTTCCTGTTTTTGCTCACCCAGAAACGC
TGGTGAAAGTAAAAGATGCTGAAGATCAGTTGGGTGCACGAGTGGGTTACATCGAACTGGATCTCAACAG
CGGTAAGATCCTTGAGAGTTTTCGCCCCGAAGAACGTTTTCCAATGATGAGCACTTTTAAAGTTCTGCTA
TGTGGCGCGGTATTATCCCGTATTGACGCCGGGCAAGAGCAACTCGGTCGCCGCATACACTATTCTCAGA
ATGACTTGGTTGAGTACTCACCAGTCACAGAAAAGCATCTTACGGATGGCATGACAGTAAGAGAATTATG
CAGTGCTGCCATAACCATGAGTGATAACACTGCGGCCAACTTACTTCTGACAACGATCGGAGGACCGAAG
GAGCTAACCGCTTTTTTGCACAACATGGGGGATCATGTAACTCGCCTTGATCGTTGGGAACCGGAGCTGA
ATGAAGCCATACCAAACGACGAGCGTGACACCACGATGCCTGTAGCAATGGCAACAACGTTGCGCAAACT
ATTAACTGGCGAACTACTTACTCTAGCTTCCCGGCAACAATTAATAGACTGGATGGAGGCGGATAAAGTT
GCAGGACCACTTCTGCGCTCGGCCCTTCCGGCTGGCTGGTTTATTGCTGATAAATCTGGAGCCGGTGAGC
GTGGGTCTCGCGGTATCATTGCAGCACTGGGGCCAGATGGTAAGCCCTCCCGTATCGTAGTTATCTACAC
GACGGGGAGTCAGGCAACTATGGATGAACGAAATAGACAGATCGCTGAGATAGGTGCCTCACTGATTAAG
CATTGGTAACTGTCAGACCAAGTTTACTCATATATACTTTAGATTGATTTAAAACTTCATTTTTAATTTA
AAAGGATCTAGGTGAAGATCCTTTTTGATAATCTCATGACCAAAATCCCTTAACGTGAGTTTTCGTTCCA
CTGAGCGTCAGACCCCGTAGAAAAGATCAAAGGATCTTCTTGAGATCCTTTTTTTCTGCGCGTAATCTGC
TGCTTGCAAACAAAAAAACCACCGCTACCAGCGGTGGTTTGTTTGCCGGATCAAGAGCTACCAACTCTTT
TTCCGAAGGTAACTGGCTTCAGCAGAGCGCAGATACCAAATACTGTCCTTCTAGTGTAGCCGTAGTTAGG
CCACCACTTCAAGAACTCTGTAGCACCGCCTACATACCTCGCTCTGCTAATCCTGTTACCAGTGGCTGCT
GCCAGTGGCGATAAGTCGTGTCTTACCGGGTTGGACTCAAGACGATAGTTACCGGATAAGGCGCAGCGGT
CGGGCTGAACGGGGGGTTCGTGCACACAGCCCAGCTTGGAGCGAACGACCTACACCGAACTGAGATACCT
ACAGCGTGAGCTATGAGAAAGCGCCACGCTTCCCGAAGGGAGAAAGGCGGACAGGTATCCGGTAAGCGGC
AGGGTCGGAACAGGAGAGCGCACGAGGGAGCTTCCAGGGGGAAACGCCTGGTATCTTTATAGTCCTGTCG
GGTTTCGCCACCTCTGACTTGAGCGTCGATTTTTGTGATGCTCGTCAGGGGGGCGGAGCCTATGGAAAAA
CGCCAGCAACGCGGCCTTTTTACGGTTCCTGGCCTTTTGCTGGCCTTTTGCTCACATGTTCTTTCCTGCG
TTATCCCCTGATTCTGTGGATAACCGTATTACCGCCTTTGAGTGAGCTGATACCGCTCGCCGCAGCCGAA
CGACCGAGCGCAGCGAGTCAGTGAGCGAGGAAGCGGAAGAGCGCCCAATACGCAAACCGCCTCTCCCCGC
GCGTTGGCCGATTCATTAATGCAGCTGGCACGACAGGTTTCCCGACTGGAAAGCGGGCAGTGAGCGCAAC
GCAATTAATGTGAGTTAGCTCACTCATTAGGCACCCCAGGCTTTACACTTTATGCTTCCGGCTCGTATGT
TGTGTGGAATTGTGAGCGGATAACAATTTCACACAGGAAACAGCTATGACCATGATTACGCCAAGCGCGC
AATTAACCCTCACTAAAGGGAACAAAAGCTGGGTACCGGGCCCCCCCTCGAGCTAGCAGCCGCGCCTCGT
TCAGAATGACACGTATAGAATGATGCATTACCTTGTCATCTTCAGTATCATACTGTTCGTATACATACTT
ACTGACATTCATAGGTATACATATATACACATGTATATATATCGTATGCTGCAGCTTTAAATAATCGGTG
TCACTACATAAGAACACCTTTGGTGGAGGGAACATCGTTGGTACCATTGGGCGAGGTGGCTTCTCTTATG
GCAACCGCAAGAGCCTTGAACGCACTCTCACTACGGTGATGATCATTCTTGCCTCGCAGACAATCAACGT
GGAGGGTAATTCTGCTAGCCTCTGCAAAGCTTTCAAGAAAATGCGGGATCATCTCGCAAGAGAGATCTCC
TACTTTCTCCCTTTGCAAACCAAGTTCGACAACTGCGTACGGCCTGTTCGAAAGATCTACCACCGCTCTG
GAAAGTGCCTCATCCAAAGGCGCAAATCCTGATCCAAACCTTTTTACTCCACGCGCCAGTAGGGCCTCTT
TAAAAGCTTGACCGAGAGCAATCCCGCAGTCTTCAGTGGTGTGATGGTCGTCTATGTGTAAGTCACCAAT
GCACTCAACGATTAGCGACCAGCCGGAATGCTTGGCCAGAGCATGTATCATATGGTCCAGAAACCCTATA
CCTGTGTGGACGTTAATCACTTGCGATTGTGTGGCCTGTTCTGCTACTGCTTCTGCCTCTTTTTCTGGGA
AGATCGAGTGCTCTATCGCTAGGGGACCACCCTTTAAAGAGATCGCAATCTGAATCTTGGTTTCATTTGT
AATACGCTTTACTAGGGCTTTCTGCTCTGTCATCTTTGCCTTCGTTTATCTTGCCTGCTCATTTTTTAGT
ATATTCTTCGAAGAAATCACATTACTTTATATAATGTATAATTCATTATGTGATAATGCCAATCGCTAAG
AAAAAAAAAGAGTCATCCGCTAGGTGGAAAAAAAAAAATGAAAATCATTACCGAGGCATAAAAAAATATA
GAGTGTACTAGAGGAGGCCAAGAGTAATAGAAAAAGAAAATTGCGGGAAAGGACTGTGTTATGACTTCCC
TGACTAATGCCGTGTTCAAACGATACCTGGCAGTGACTCCTAGCGCTGGTACCGGGCCCCCCCTCGAAAT
AACTTCGTATAGCATACATTATACGAAGTTATCCATGGTTGATGAAAGAATAACGTATTCTTTCATCAAC
TAGCAGGGTCCTTTTCATCACGTGCTATAAAAATAATTATAATTTAAATTTTTTAATATAAATATATAAA
TTAAAAATAGAAAGTAAAAAAAGAAATTAAAGAAAAAATAGTTTTTGTTTTCCGAAGATGTAAAAGACTC
TAGGGGGATCGCCAACAAATACTACCTTTTATCTTGCTCTTCCTGCTCTCAGGTATTAATGCCGAATTGT
TTCATCTTGTCTGTGTAGAAGACCACACACGAAAATCCTGTGATTTTACATTTTACTTATCGTTAATCGA
ATGTATATCTATTTAATCTGCTTTTCTTGTCTAATAAATATATATGTAAAGTACGCTTTTTGTTGAAATT
TTTTAAACCTTTGTTTATTTTTTTTTCTTCATTCCGTAACTCTTCTACCTTCTTTATTTACTTTCTAAAA
TCCAAATACAAAACATAAAAATAAATAAACACAGAGTAAATTCCCAAATTATTCCATCATTAAAAGATAC
GAGGCGCGTGTAAGTTACAGGCAAGCGATCCGTCCTAAGAAACCATTATTATCCATGACATTAACCTATA
AAAATAGGCGTATCACGAGGCCCCTGTCGAAATAACTTCGTATAGCATACATTATACGAAGTTATCCATG
GTTGATGAAAGAATAACGTATTCTTTCATCAACTAGTTCTAGAGCGGCCGCCACCGCGGTGGAGCTCCAA
TTCGCCCTATAGTGAGTCGTATTACGCGCGCTCACTGGCCGTCGTTTTACAACGTCGTGACTGGGAAAAC
CCTGGCGTTACCCAACTTAATCGCCTTGCAGCACATCCCCCTTTCGCCAGCTGGCGTAATAGCGAAGAGG
CCCGCACCGATCGCCCTTCCCAACAGTTGCGCAGCCTGAATGGCGAATGGG
[124 nt withheld, positions 4322-4445]
C
[91 nt withheld, positions 4447-4537]
A
[49 nt withheld, positions 4539-4587]
CCTTTGACGTTGGAGTCCACGTTCTTT
[37 nt withheld, positions 4615-4651]
ACCCTATCTCGGTCTATTCTTTTGATTTATAAGGGATTTTGCCGATTTCGGCCTATTGGTTAAAAAATGA
GCTGATTTAACAAAAATTTAACGCGAATTTTAACAAAATATTAACGCTTACAATTTAG
Features (pLannotate 1.2.2; 20 found; start..end, strand, type, name):
     24..128     +  promoter       AmpR promoter: bla
    129..989     +  CDS            AmpR: β-lactamase; bla; confers resistance to ampicillin, carbenicillin, and related antibiotics
   1160..1748    +  rep_origin     ori: high-copy-number ColE1/pMB1/pBR322/pUC origin of replication
   1931..2023    +  CDS            lacI (fragment): lac repressor; lacI; The lac repressor binds to the lac operator to inhibit transcription in E. coli. This inhibition can be relieved by adding lactose or isopropyl-β-D-thiogalactopyranoside (IPTG).
   2036..2057    +  protein_bind   CAP binding site: CAP binding activates transcription in the presence of cAMP. E. coli catabolite activator protein
   2072..2102    +  promoter       lac promoter: promoter for the E. coli lac operon
   2110..2126    +  protein_bind   lac operator: The lac repressor binds to the lac operator to inhibit transcription in E. coli. This inhibition can be relieved by adding lactose or isopropyl-β-D-thiogalactopyranoside (IPTG). lac repressor encoded by lacI
   2171..2189    +  promoter       T3 promoter: promoter for bacteriophage T3 RNA polymerase
   2202..2222    -  misc_feature   MCS (fragment): pBluescript multiple cloning site
   2384..3043    -  CDS            HIS3: imidazoleglycerol-phosphate dehydratase, required for histidine biosynthesis; S. cerevisiae HIS3; yeast auxotrophic marker
   3044..3231    -  promoter       HIS3 promoter: S. cerevisiae HIS3
   3281..3337    +  CDS            MRM1 (fragment): MRM1_YEAST - Also known as PET56 From Saccharomyces cerevisiae (strain ATCC 204508 / S288c) (Baker's yeast).
   3338..3357    -  misc_feature   MCS (fragment): pBluescript multiple cloning site
   3359..3392    +  protein_bind   loxP: Cre-mediated recombination occurs in the 8-bp core sequence (GCATACAT). Cre recombinase
   3447..3950    +  misc_feature   CEN/ARS: S. cerevisiae CEN6 centromere fused to an autonomously replicating sequence
   4022..4055    +  protein_bind   loxP: Cre-mediated recombination occurs in the 8-bp core sequence (GCATACAT). Cre recombinase
   4092..4127    -  misc_feature   MCS (fragment): pBluescript multiple cloning site
   4136..4154    -  promoter       T7 promoter: promoter for bacteriophage T7 RNA polymerase
   4162..4317    +  CDS            lacZα (fragment): LacZα fragment of β-galactosidase; lacZ fragment
   4322..4750    +  rep_origin     f1 ori (sequence partly withheld): f1 bacteriophage origin of replication; arrow indicates direction of (+) strand synthesis
