>Addgene plasmid #109062 | pBSIIKS_HIS3_I | addgene full sequence | sequence record 209541 | Addgene NGS Result
TTCGGGGAAATGTGCGCGGAACCCCTATTTGTTTATTTTTCTAAATACATTCAAATATGTATCCGCTCAT
GAGACAATAACCCTGATAAATGCTTCAATAATATTGAAAAAGGAAGAGTATGAGTATTCAACATTTCCGT
GTCGCCCTTATTCCCTTTTTTGCGGCATTTTGCCTTCCTGTTTTTGCTCACCCAGAAACGCTGGTGAAAG
TAAAAGATGCTGAAGATCAGTTGGGTGCACGAGTGGGTTACATCGAACTGGATCTCAACAGCGGTAAGAT
CCTTGAGAGTTTTCGCCCCGAAGAACGTTTTCCAATGATGAGCACTTTTAAAGTTCTGCTATGTGGCGCG
GTATTATCCCGTATTGACGCCGGGCAAGAGCAACTCGGTCGCCGCATACACTATTCTCAGAATGACTTGG
TTGAGTACTCACCAGTCACAGAAAAGCATCTTACGGATGGCATGACAGTAAGAGAATTATGCAGTGCTGC
CATAACCATGAGTGATAACACTGCGGCCAACTTACTTCTGACAACGATCGGAGGACCGAAGGAGCTAACC
GCTTTTTTGCACAACATGGGGGATCATGTAACTCGCCTTGATCGTTGGGAACCGGAGCTGAATGAAGCCA
TACCAAACGACGAGCGTGACACCACGATGCCTGTAGCAATGGCAACAACGTTGCGCAAACTATTAACTGG
CGAACTACTTACTCTAGCTTCCCGGCAACAATTAATAGACTGGATGGAGGCGGATAAAGTTGCAGGACCA
CTTCTGCGCTCGGCCCTTCCGGCTGGCTGGTTTATTGCTGATAAATCTGGAGCCGGTGAGCGTGGGTCTC
GCGGTATCATTGCAGCACTGGGGCCAGATGGTAAGCCCTCCCGTATCGTAGTTATCTACACGACGGGGAG
TCAGGCAACTATGGATGAACGAAATAGACAGATCGCTGAGATAGGTGCCTCACTGATTAAGCATTGGTAA
CTGTCAGACCAAGTTTACTCATATATACTTTAGATTGATTTAAAACTTCATTTTTAATTTAAAAGGATCT
AGGTGAAGATCCTTTTTGATAATCTCATGACCAAAATCCCTTAACGTGAGTTTTCGTTCCACTGAGCGTC
AGACCCCGTAGAAAAGATCAAAGGATCTTCTTGAGATCCTTTTTTTCTGCGCGTAATCTGCTGCTTGCAA
ACAAAAAAACCACCGCTACCAGCGGTGGTTTGTTTGCCGGATCAAGAGCTACCAACTCTTTTTCCGAAGG
TAACTGGCTTCAGCAGAGCGCAGATACCAAATACTGTTCTTCTAGTGTAGCCGTAGTTAGGCCACCACTT
CAAGAACTCTGTAGCACCGCCTACATACCTCGCTCTGCTAATCCTGTTACCAGTGGCTGCTGCCAGTGGC
GATAAGTCGTGTCTTACCGGGTTGGACTCAAGACGATAGTTACCGGATAAGGCGCAGCGGTCGGGCTGAA
CGGGGGGTTCGTGCACACAGCCCAGCTTGGAGCGAACGACCTACACCGAACTGAGATACCTACAGCGTGA
GCTATGAGAAAGCGCCACGCTTCCCGAAGGGAGAAAGGCGGACAGGTATCCGGTAAGCGGCAGGGTCGGA
ACAGGAGAGCGCACGAGGGAGCTTCCAGGGGGAAACGCCTGGTATCTTTATAGTCCTGTCGGGTTTCGCC
ACCTCTGACTTGAGCGTCGATTTTTGTGATGCTCGTCAGGGGGGCGGAGCCTATGGAAAAACGCCAGCAA
CGCGGCCTTTTTACGGTTCCTGGCCTTTTGCTGGCCTTTTGCTCACATGTTCTTTCCTGCGTTATCCCCT
GATTCTGTGGATAACCGTATTACCGCCTTTGAGTGAGCTGATACCGCTCGCCGCAGCCGAACGACCGAGC
GCAGCGAGTCAGTGAGCGAGGAAGCGGAAGAGCGCCCAATACGCAAACCGCCTCTCCCCGCGCGTTGGCC
GATTCATTAATGCAGCTGGCACGACAGGTTTCCCGACTGGAAAGCGGGCAGTGAGCGCAACGCAATTAAT
GTGAGTTAGCTCACTCATTAGGCACCCCAGGCTTTACACTTTATGCTCCCGGCTCGTATGTTGTGTGGAA
TTGTGAGCGGATAACAATTTCACACAGGAAACAGCTATGACCATGATTACGCCAAGCGCGCAATTAACCC
TCACTAAAGGGAACAAAAGCTGGGTACCGGGCCCCCCCTCGAGCTAGCAGCCGCGCCTCGTTCAGAATGA
CACGTATAGAATGATGCATTACCTTGTCATCTTCAGTATCATACTGTTCGTATACATACTTACTGACATT
CATAGGTATACATATATACACATGTATATATATCGTATGCTGCAGCTTTAAATAATCGGTGTCACTACAT
AAGAACACCTTTGGTGGAGGGAACATCGTTGGTACCATTGGGCGAGGTGGCTTCTCTTATGGCAACCGCA
AGAGCCTTGAACGCACTCTCACTACGGTGATGATCATTCTTGCCTCGCAGACAATCAACGTGGAGGGTAA
TTCTGCTAGCCTCTGCAAAGCTTTCAAGAAAATGCGGGATCATCTCGCAAGAGAGATCTCCTACTTTCTC
CCTTTGCAAACCAAGTTCGACAACTGCGTACGGCCTGTTCGAAAGATCTACCACCGCTCTGGAAAGTGCC
TCATCCAAAGGCGCAAATCCTGATCCAAACCTTTTTACTCCACGCACGGCCCCTAGGGCCTCTTTAAAAG
CTTGACCGAGAGCAATCCCGCAGTCTTCAGTGGTGTGATGGTCGTCTATGTGTAAGTCACCAATGCACTC
AACGATTAGCGACCAGCCGGAATGCTTGGCCAGAGCATGTATCATATGGTCCAGAAACCCTATACCTGTG
TGGACGTTAATCACTTGCGATTGTGTGGCCTGTTCTGCTACTGCTTCTGCCTCTTTTTCTGGGAAGATCG
AGTGCTCTATCGCTAGGGGACCACCCTTTAAAGAGATCGCAATCTGAATCTTGGTTTCATTTGTAATACG
CTTTACTAGGGCTTTCTGCTCTGTCATCTTTGCCTTCGTTTATCTTGCCTGCTCATTTTTTAGTATATTC
TTCGAAGAAATCACATTACTTTATATAATGTATAATTCATTATGTGATAATGCCAATCGCTAAGAAAAAA
AAAGAGTCATCCGCTAGGTGGAAAAAAAAAAATGAAAATCATTACCGAGGCATAAAAAAATATAGAGTGT
ACTAGAGGAGGCCAAGAGTAATAGAAAAAGAAAATTGCGGGAAAGGACTGTGTTATGACTTCCCTGACTA
ATGCCGTGTTCAAACGATACCTGGCAGTGACTCCTAGCGCTGGTACCGGGCCCCCCCTCGAAATAACTTC
GTATAGCATACATTATACGAAGTTATCCATGGTTGATGAAAGAATAACGTATTCTTTCATCAACTAGCAG
GGTCCTTTTCATCACGTGCTATAAAAATAATTATAATTTAAATTTTTTAATATAAATATATAAATTAAAA
ATAGAAAGTAAAAAAAGAAATTAAAGAAAAAATAGTTTTTGTTTTCCGAAGATGTAAAAGACTCTAGGGG
GATCGCCAACAAATACTACCTTTTATCTTGCTCTTCCTGCTCTCAGGTATTAATGCCGAATTGTTTCATC
TTGTCTGTGTAGAAGACCACACACGAAAATCCTGTGATTTTACATTTTACTTATCGTTAATCGAATGTAT
ATCTATTTAATCTGCTTTTCTTGTCTAATAAATATATATGTAAAGTACGCTTTTTGTTGAAATTTTTTAA
ACCTTTGTTTATTTTTTTTTCTTCATTCCGTAACTCTTCTACCTTCTTTATTTACTTTCTAAAATCCAAA
TACAAAACATAAAAATAAATAAACACAGAGTAAATTCCCAAATTATTCCATCATTAAAAGATACGAGGCG
CGTGTAAGTTACAGGCAAGCGATCCGTCCTAAGAAACCATTATTATCATGACATTAACCTATAAAAATAG
GCGTATCACGAGGCCCCTGTCGAAATAACTTCGTATAGCATACATTATACGAAGTTATCCATGGTTGATG
AAAGAATAACGTATTCTTTCATCAACTAGTTCTAGAGCGGCCGCCACCGCGGTGGAGCTCCAATTCGCCC
TATAGTGAGTCGTATTACGCGCGCTCACTGGCCGTCGTTTTACAACGTCGTGACTGGGAAAACCCTGGCG
TTACCCAACTTAATCGCCTTGCAGCACATCCCCCTTTCGCCAGCTGGCGTAATAGCGAAGAGGCCCGCAC
CGATCGCCCTTCCCAACAGTTGCGCAGCCTGAATGGCGAATGGG
[124 nt withheld, positions 4315-4438]
C
[91 nt withheld, positions 4440-4530]
A
[49 nt withheld, positions 4532-4580]
CCTTTGACGTTGGAGTCCACGTTCTTT
[37 nt withheld, positions 4608-4644]
ACCCTATCTCGGTCTATTCTTTTGATTTATAAGGGATTTTGCCGATTTCGGCCTATTGGTTAAAAAATGA
GCTGATTTAACAAAAATTTAACGCGAATTTTAACAAAATATTAACGCTTACAATTTAGGTGGCACTT
Features (pLannotate 1.2.2; 20 found; start..end, strand, type, name):
     15..119     +  promoter       AmpR promoter: bla
    120..980     +  CDS            AmpR: β-lactamase; bla; confers resistance to ampicillin, carbenicillin, and related antibiotics
   1151..1739    +  rep_origin     ori: high-copy-number ColE1/pMB1/pBR322/pUC origin of replication
   1922..2014    +  CDS            lacI (fragment): lac repressor; lacI; The lac repressor binds to the lac operator to inhibit transcription in E. coli. This inhibition can be relieved by adding lactose or isopropyl-β-D-thiogalactopyranoside (IPTG).
   2027..2048    +  protein_bind   CAP binding site: CAP binding activates transcription in the presence of cAMP. E. coli catabolite activator protein
   2063..2093    +  promoter       lac promoter: promoter for the E. coli lac operon
   2101..2117    +  protein_bind   lac operator: The lac repressor binds to the lac operator to inhibit transcription in E. coli. This inhibition can be relieved by adding lactose or isopropyl-β-D-thiogalactopyranoside (IPTG). lac repressor encoded by lacI
   2162..2180    +  promoter       T3 promoter: promoter for bacteriophage T3 RNA polymerase
   2193..2213    -  misc_feature   MCS (fragment): pBluescript multiple cloning site
   2375..3037    -  CDS            HIS3: imidazoleglycerol-phosphate dehydratase, required for histidine biosynthesis; S. cerevisiae HIS3; yeast auxotrophic marker
   3038..3225    -  promoter       HIS3 promoter: S. cerevisiae HIS3
   3275..3331    +  CDS            MRM1 (fragment): MRM1_YEAST - Also known as PET56 From Saccharomyces cerevisiae (strain ATCC 204508 / S288c) (Baker's yeast).
   3332..3351    -  misc_feature   MCS (fragment): pBluescript multiple cloning site
   3353..3386    +  protein_bind   loxP: Cre-mediated recombination occurs in the 8-bp core sequence (GCATACAT). Cre recombinase
   3441..3944    +  misc_feature   CEN/ARS: S. cerevisiae CEN6 centromere fused to an autonomously replicating sequence
   4015..4048    +  protein_bind   loxP: Cre-mediated recombination occurs in the 8-bp core sequence (GCATACAT). Cre recombinase
   4085..4120    -  misc_feature   MCS (fragment): pBluescript multiple cloning site
   4129..4147    -  promoter       T7 promoter: promoter for bacteriophage T7 RNA polymerase
   4155..4310    +  CDS            lacZα (fragment): LacZα fragment of β-galactosidase; lacZ fragment
   4315..4743    +  rep_origin     f1 ori (sequence partly withheld): f1 bacteriophage origin of replication; arrow indicates direction of (+) strand synthesis
