[The description below was written by a language model from this plasmid's Addgene catalogue record and pLannotate feature annotations shown in this document.]
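Description:
pBSIIKS_HIS3_I is an E. coli–yeast shuttle vector built on the pBluescript II KS backbone and catalogued as a Cre/lox teaching tool. In bacteria it is maintained at high copy through the ColE1/pUC-type origin and selected with ampicillin via the bla gene and its own promoter. The usual pBluescript elements remain: an f1 phage origin, the lac promoter/operator region with a lacZα fragment, and T3 and T7 promoters flanking what is left of the multiple cloning site, which is split into fragments by the inserted yeast sequences.

The yeast payload consists of two modules placed between the T3 and T7 promoters. The first is the S. cerevisiae HIS3 gene, encoding imidazoleglycerol-phosphate dehydratase, driven by its native HIS3 promoter and oriented on the reverse strand. It serves as an auxotrophic marker for selection in his3 strains, and a short fragment of the neighbouring MRM1/PET56 gene was carried along with it. The second module is a CEN6-ARSH4 cassette, which provides centromere function and autonomous replication so the plasmid behaves as a stable, low-copy episome in yeast. This cassette is flanked by two loxP sites in the same orientation, one of them lying just upstream of the HIS3 promoter. Cre recombinase should therefore excise the CEN/ARS segment, leaving a HIS3-bearing plasmid with a single loxP site that can no longer replicate or segregate on its own.

The record also lists Zygosaccharomyces rouxii as a source species, but no annotated feature accounts for this. The two sequence records, 4,781 and 4,779 nt, show the same feature layout.
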