Addgene plasmid #109062: pBSIIKS_HIS3_I
Purpose: yeast shuttle vector with deletable CEN6-ARSH4 cassette in pBIIKS backbone. LoxP site upstream of HIS3. For teaching purposes.
Depositing lab: Colin Logie. Depositing organization: Radboud University Nijmegen.
Backbone
  Vector backbone: pBluescript II KS
  Backbone manufacturer: Stratagene
  Vector type: Bacterial Expression, Yeast Expression, Cre/Lox
Growth in bacteria
  Bacterial resistance: Ampicillin, 100 μg/mL
  Growth temperature: 37°C
  Growth strain: DH5alpha
  Copy number: High Copy
Gene/Insert
  Gene/Insert name: HIS3
  Species: S. cerevisiae (budding yeast); Zygosaccharomyces rouxii
  Entrez Gene: HIS3 (a.k.a. YOR202W, HIS10, HIS8)
  Promoter: HIS3
  Cloning method: Restriction Enzyme; 5′ cloning site unknown (unknown if destroyed); 3′ cloning site unknown (unknown if destroyed)
  Sequencing primers: 5′ unknown; 3′ unknown
Terms and licenses: Academic/Nonprofit Terms; Industry Terms: Not Available to Industry
How to cite: pBSIIKS_HIS3_I was a gift from Colin Logie (Addgene plasmid # 109062 ; http://n2t.net/addgene:109062 ; RRID:Addgene_109062)
